Addgene plasmid #63168: pJFRC206-10XUAS-FRT>STOP>FRT-myr::smGFP-V5
Purpose: GAL4-responsive UAS “flp-On” spaghetti monster GFP-V5 reporter
Depositing lab: Gerald Rubin. Depositing organization: HHMI, Janelia Research Campus. Publication: Optimized tools for multicolor stochastic labeling reveal diverse stereotyped cell arrangements in the fly visual system. Nern A, Pfeiffer BD, Rubin GM. Proc Natl Acad Sci U S A. 2015 May 11. pii: 201506763. 10.1073/pnas.1506763112 PubMed 25964354.
Backbone
  Vector backbone: pJFRC12-10XUAS-IVS-myr::GFP
  Total vector size (bp): 10121
  Vector type: Insect Expression
Growth in bacteria
  Bacterial resistance: Ampicillin, 100 μg/mL
  Growth temperature: 37°C
  Growth strain: Top10
  Copy number: High Copy
Gene/Insert
  Gene/Insert name: "spaghetti monster GFP-V5" (alt name: smGFP-V5)
  Species: D. melanogaster (fly)
  Insert size (bp): 1522
  Promoter: GAL4-responsive UAS hsp70
  Tag / fusion protein: N-myristoylation (N terminal on insert)
  Cloning method: Restriction Enzyme; 5′ cloning site XhoI (not destroyed); 3′ cloning site XbaI (not destroyed)
  Sequencing primers: 5′ GACTACACCTTTGGCCAGACG; 3′ CTCCCTCGAACTTCACCTCGGC
Terms and licenses: Academic/Nonprofit Terms; Industry Terms: Not Available to Industry
How to cite: pJFRC206-10XUAS-FRT>STOP>FRT-myr::smGFP-V5 was a gift from Gerald Rubin (Addgene plasmid # 63168 ; http://n2t.net/addgene:63168 ; RRID:Addgene_63168)
