[The description below was written by a language model from this plasmid's Addgene catalogue record and pLannotate feature annotations shown in this document.]
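Description:
pJFRC206-10XUAS-FRT>STOP>FRT-myr::smGFP-V5 is a Drosophila transgenesis and expression plasmid of about 10.1 kb, built on the pJFRC12-10XUAS-IVS-myr::GFP backbone. In bacteria it is maintained through a high-copy ColE1/pUC-type origin and selected with ampicillin via the β-lactamase gene. For fly work it carries a φC31 attB site, which allows integrase-mediated insertion into a genomic attP landing site, and a mini-white eye-colour marker for identifying transformants.

The payload is a GAL4-responsive, FLP-dependent ("flp-On") membrane reporter. Two blocks of five GAL4-binding sites (10XUAS) sit upstream of the Drosophila hsp70 basal promoter. Immediately downstream, two minimal FRT sites in the same orientation flank a transcriptional stop cassette. The cassette consists of SV40 early-region sequence, including the small t intron and the SV40 polyadenylation signal; the T-antigen and NLS annotations there are fragments of this terminator region rather than expressed products. After the second FRT comes the reporter: an N-terminal myristoylation signal derived from Drosophila Src64B, fused to "spaghetti monster" GFP-V5, a GFP-derived scaffold carrying V5 epitope tags that is detected with anti-V5 antibodies. A second SV40 intron/poly(A) region terminates the transcript.

In cells expressing GAL4, transcription ends in the stop cassette until FLP recombinase excises it, after which the membrane-targeted tagged protein is produced. Limiting FLP activity therefore labels a sparse, random subset of cells within a GAL4 pattern. According to the associated publication, the construct belongs to a toolkit for multicolour stochastic labelling used to resolve cell morphologies and arrangements in the fly visual system.
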