Features (pLannotate 1.2.2; 27 found; start..end, strand, type, name):
     31..135     +  promoter       AmpR promoter: bla
    136..996     +  CDS            AmpR: β-lactamase; bla; confers resistance to ampicillin, carbenicillin, and related antibiotics
   1167..1755    +  rep_origin     ori: high-copy-number ColE1/pMB1/pBR322/pUC origin of replication
   1842..1911    +  protein_bind   attB: attB site for the φC31 integrase (Groth et al., 2000) phage φC31 integrase
   2606..5478    +  CDS            mini-white: Drosophila white gene eye color pigment; white; This is a modified version of the white gene lacking part of the first intron.
   6251..6406    +  CDS            YPB1_ECOLX (fragment): Protein predicted: Swiss-Prot protein existence level 4. From Escherichia coli.
   6488..6509    -  misc_feature   MCS (fragment): pUC18/19 multiple cloning site
   6508..6602    +  protein_bind   5X UAS: five tandem copies of the "ScaI site" 17-mer CGGAGTACTGTCCTCCG, an upstream activating sequence (UAS) that efficiently binds yeast Gal4 (Webster et al., 1988; Pfeiffer et al., 2010) GAL4
   6636..6730    +  protein_bind   5X UAS: five tandem copies of the "ScaI site" 17-mer CGGAGTACTGTCCTCCG, an upstream activating sequence (UAS) that efficiently binds yeast Gal4 (Webster et al., 1988; Pfeiffer et al., 2010) GAL4
   6761..6999    +  promoter       hsp70 promoter: Drosophila melanogaster hsp70Bb promoter
   7009..7042    -  protein_bind   FRT (minimal): supports FLP-mediated excision but not integration (Turan and Bode, 2011) FLP recombinase from the Saccharomyces cerevisiae 2μ plasmid
   7062..7136    +  CDS            small t antigen (fragment): SV40 (simian virus 40) small t antigen
   7138..7203    +  intron         small t intron: SV40 (simian virus 40) small t antigen intron
   7333..7353    +  CDS            SV40 NLS: nuclear localization signal of SV40 (simian virus 40) large T antigen
   7360..7494    +  CDS            LT_POVHA (fragment): Protein inferred from homology: Swiss-Prot protein existence level 3. Isoform large T antigen is a key early protein essential for both driving viral replication and inducing cellular transformation. Plays a role in viral genome replication by driving entry of quiescent cells into the cell cycle and by autoregulating the synthesis of viral early mRNA. Displays highly oncogenic activities by corrupting the host cellular checkpoint mechanisms that guard cell division and the transcription, replication, and repair of DNA. Participates in the modulation of cellular gene expression preceeding viral
   7519..7602    +  CDS            large T antigen (fragment): large T antigen from SV40 (simian virus 40)
   7625..7759    +  polyA_signal   SV40 poly(A) signal: SV40 polyadenylation signal
   7771..7804    -  protein_bind   FRT (minimal): supports FLP-mediated excision but not integration (Turan and Bode, 2011) FLP recombinase from the Saccharomyces cerevisiae 2μ plasmid
   7818..8072    +  CDS            Src64B (fragment): SRC64_DROME - Also known as Src1. Experimental evidence at protein level: Swiss-Prot protein existence level 1. May play a role in the development of neural tissue and smooth muscle. From Drosophila melanogaster (Fruit fly).
   8184..8206    +  CDS            V5 tag (fragment): epitope tag from simian virus 5
   8238..9170    +  CDS            vsfGFP-9 (fragment): vsfGFP-9 is a basic (constitutively fluorescent) green fluorescent protein published in 2015, derived from Aequorea victoria. It has low acid sensitivity.
   9328..9402    +  CDS            small t antigen (fragment): SV40 (simian virus 40) small t antigen
   9404..9469    +  intron         small t intron: SV40 (simian virus 40) small t antigen intron
   9599..9619    +  CDS            SV40 NLS: nuclear localization signal of SV40 (simian virus 40) large T antigen
   9626..9760    +  CDS            LT_POVHA (fragment): Protein inferred from homology: Swiss-Prot protein existence level 3. Isoform large T antigen is a key early protein essential for both driving viral replication and inducing cellular transformation. Plays a role in viral genome replication by driving entry of quiescent cells into the cell cycle and by autoregulating the synthesis of viral early mRNA. Displays highly oncogenic activities by corrupting the host cellular checkpoint mechanisms that guard cell division and the transcription, replication, and repair of DNA. Participates in the modulation of cellular gene expression preceeding viral
   9785..9868    +  CDS            large T antigen (fragment): large T antigen from SV40 (simian virus 40)
   9891..10025   +  polyA_signal   SV40 poly(A) signal: SV40 polyadenylation signal
>Addgene plasmid #63168 | pJFRC206-10XUAS-FRT>STOP>FRT-myr::smGFP-V5 | depositor full sequence | sequence record 104796 | pJFRC206-10XUAS-FRT>STOP>FRT-myr::smGFP-V5 sequence 10121 bps
GACTCAGGTGGCACTTTTCGGGGAAATGTGCGCGGAACCCCTATTTGTTTATTTTTCTAAATACATTCAA
ATATGTATCCGCTCATGAGACAATAACCCTGATAAATGCTTCAATAATATTGAAAAAGGAAGAGTATGAG
TATTCAACATTTCCGTGTCGCCCTTATTCCCTTTTTTGCGGCATTTTGCCTTCCTGTTTTTGCTCACCCA
GAAACGCTGGTGAAAGTAAAAGATGCTGAAGATCAGTTGGGTGCACGAGTGGGTTACATCGAACTGGATC
TCAACAGCGGTAAGATCCTTGAGAGTTTTCGCCCCGAAGAACGTTTTCCAATGATGAGCACTTTTAAAGT
TCTGCTATGTGGCGCGGTATTATCCCGTATTGACGCCGGGCAAGAGCAACTCGGTCGCCGCATACACTAT
TCTCAGAATGACTTGGTTGAGTACTCACCAGTCACAGAAAAGCATCTTACGGATGGCATGACAGTAAGAG
AATTATGCAGTGCTGCCATAACCATGAGTGATAACACTGCGGCCAACTTACTTCTGACAACGATCGGAGG
ACCGAAGGAGCTAACCGCTTTTTTGCACAACATGGGGGATCATGTAACTCGCCTTGATCGTTGGGAACCG
GAGCTGAATGAAGCCATACCAAACGACGAGCGTGACACCACGATGCCTGTAGCAATGGCAACAACGTTGC
GCAAACTATTAACTGGCGAACTACTTACTCTAGCTTCCCGGCAACAATTAATAGACTGGATGGAGGCGGA
TAAAGTTGCAGGACCACTTCTGCGCTCGGCCCTTCCGGCTGGCTGGTTTATTGCTGATAAATCTGGAGCC
GGTGAGCGTGGGTCTCGCGGTATCATTGCAGCACTGGGGCCAGATGGTAAGCCCTCCCGTATCGTAGTTA
TCTACACGACGGGGAGTCAGGCAACTATGGATGAACGAAATAGACAGATCGCTGAGATAGGTGCCTCACT
GATTAAGCATTGGTAACTGTCAGACCAAGTTTACTCATATATACTTTAGATTGATTTAAAACTTCATTTT
TAATTTAAAAGGATCTAGGTGAAGATCCTTTTTGATAATCTCATGACCAAAATCCCTTAACGTGAGTTTT
CGTTCCACTGAGCGTCAGACCCCGTAGAAAAGATCAAAGGATCTTCTTGAGATCCTTTTTTTCTGCGCGT
AATCTGCTGCTTGCAAACAAAAAAACCACCGCTACCAGCGGTGGTTTGTTTGCCGGATCAAGAGCTACCA
ACTCTTTTTCCGAAGGTAACTGGCTTCAGCAGAGCGCAGATACCAAATACTGTTCTTCTAGTGTAGCCGT
AGTTAGGCCACCACTTCAAGAACTCTGTAGCACCGCCTACATACCTCGCTCTGCTAATCCTGTTACCAGT
GGCTGCTGCCAGTGGCGATAAGTCGTGTCTTACCGGGTTGGACTCAAGACGATAGTTACCGGATAAGGCG
CAGCGGTCGGGCTGAACGGGGGGTTCGTGCACACAGCCCAGCTTGGAGCGAACGACCTACACCGAACTGA
GATACCTACAGCGTGAGCTATGAGAAAGCGCCACGCTTCCCGAAGGGAGAAAGGCGGACAGGTATCCGGT
AAGCGGCAGGGTCGGAACAGGAGAGCGCACGAGGGAGCTTCCAGGGGGAAACGCCTGGTATCTTTATAGT
CCTGTCGGGTTTCGCCACCTCTGACTTGAGCGTCGATTTTTGTGATGCTCGTCAGGGGGGCGGAGCCTAT
GGAAAAACGCCAGCAACGCGGCCTTTTTACGGTTCCTGGCCTTTTGCTGGCCTTTTGCTCACATGTTACC
GTCGACGATGTAGGTCACGGTCTCGAAGCCGCGGTGCGGGTGCCAGGGCGTGCCCTTGGGCTCCCCGGGC
GCGTACTCCACCTCACCCATCTGGTCCATCATGATGAACGGGTCGAGGTGGCGGTAGTTGATCCCGGCGA
ACGCGCGGCGCACCGGGAAGCCCTCGCCCTCGAAACCGCTGGGCGCGGTGGTCACGGTGAGCACGGGACG
TGCGACGGCGTCGGCGGGTGCGGATACGCGGGGCAGCGTCAGCGGGTTCTCGACGGTCACGGCGGGCATG
TCGACAAGCCGAACATATGGGCGCGCCTAGTATGTATGTAAGTTAATAAAACCCATTTTTGCGGAAAGTA
GATAAAAAAAACATTTTTTTTTTTTACTGCACTGGATATCATTGAACTTATCTGATCAGTTTTAAATTTA
CTTCGATCCAAGGGTATTTGATGTACCAGGTTCTTTCGATTACCTCTCACTCAAAATGACATTCCACTCA
AAGTCAGCGCTGTTTGCCTCCTTCTCTGTCCACAGAAATATCGCCGTCTCTTTCGCCGCTGCGTCCGCTA
TCTCTTTCGCCACCGTTTGTAGCGTTACGTAGCGTCAATGTCCGCCTTCAGTTGCATTTTGTCAGCGGTT
TCGTGACGAAGCTCCAAGCGGTTTACGCCATCAATTAAACACAAAGTGCTGTGCCAAAACTCCTCTCGCT
TCTTATTTTTGTTTGTTTTTTGAGTGATTGGGGTGGTGATTGGTTTTGGGTGGGTAAGCAGGGGAAAGTG
TGAAAAATCCCGGCAATGGGCCAAGAGGATCAGGAGCTATTAATTCGCGGAGGCAGCAAACACCCATCTG
CCGAGCATCTGAACAATGTGAGTAGTACATGTGCATACATCTTAAGTTCACTTGATCTATAGGAACTGCG
ATTGCAACATCAAATTGTATGCGGCGTGAGAACTGCGACCCACAAAAATCCCAAACCGCAATTGCACAAA
CAAATAGTGACACGAAACAGATTATTCTGGTAGCTGTTCTCGCTATATAAGACAATTTTTGAGATCATAT
CATGATCAAGACATCTAAAGGCATTCATTTTCGACTATATTCTTTTTTACAAAAAATATAACAACCAGAT
ATTTTAAGCTGATCCTAGATGCACAAAAAATAAATAAAAGTATAAACCTACTTCGTAGGATACTTCGGGG
TACTTTTTGTTCGGGGTTAGATGAGCATAACGCTAGTAGTTGATATTTGAGATCCCCTATCATTGCAGGG
TGACAGCGGAGCGGCTTCGCAGAGCTGCATTAACCAGGGCTTCGGGCAGGCCAAAAACTACGGCACGCTC
CGGCCACCCAGTCCGCCGGAGGACTCCGGTTCAGGGAGCGGCCAACTAGCCGAGAACCTCACCTATGCCT
GGCACAATATGGACATCTTTGGGGCGGTCAATCAGCCGGGCTCCGGATGGCGGCAGCTGGTCAACCGGAC
ACGCGGACTATTCTGCAACGAGCGACACATACCGGCGCCCAGGAAACATTTGCTCAAGAACGGTGAGTTT
CTATTCGCAGTCGGCTGATCTGTGTGAAATCTTAATAAAGGGTCCAATTACCAATTTGAAACTCAGTTTG
CGGCGTGGCCTATCCGGGCGAACTTTTGGCCGTGATGGGCAGTTCCGGTGCCGGAAAGACGACCCTGCTG
AATGCCCTTGCCTTTCGATCGCCGCAGGGCATCCAAGTATCGCCATCCGGGATGCGACTGCTCAATGGCC
AACCTGTGGACGCCAAGGAGATGCAGGCCAGGTGCGCCTATGTCCAGCAGGATGACCTCTTTATCGGCTC
CCTAACGGCCAGGGAACACCTGATTTTCCAAGCCATGGTGCGGATGCCACGACATCTGACCTATCGGCAG
CGAGTGGCCCGCGTGGATCAGGTGATCCAGGAGCTTTCGCTCAGCAAATGTCAGCACACGATCATCGGTG
TGCCCGGCAGGGTGAAAGGTCTGTCCGGCGGAGAAAGGAAGCGTCTGGCATTCGCCTCCGAGGCTCTAAC
CGATCCGCCGCTTCTGATCTGCGATGAGCCCACCTCCGGACTGGACTCCTTTACCGCCCACAGCGTCGTC
CAGGTGCTGAAGAAGCTGTCGCAGAAGGGCAAGACCGTCATCCTGACCATTCATCAGCCGTCTTCCGAGC
TGTTTGAGCTCTTTGACAAGATCCTTCTGATGGCCGAGGGCAGGGTAGCTTTCTTGGGCACTCCCAGCGA
AGCCGTCGACTTCTTTTCCTAGTGAGTTCGATGTGTTTATTAAGGGTATCTAGTATTACATAACATCTCA
ACTCCTATCCAGCGTGGGTGCCCAGTGTCCTACCAACTACAATCCGGCGGACTTTTACGTACAGGTGTTG
GCCGTTGTGCCCGGACGGGAGATCGAGTCCCGTGATCGGATCGCCAAGATATGCGACAATTTTGCCATTA
GCAAAGTAGCCCGGGATATGGAGCAGTTGTTGGCCACCAAAAATCTGGAGAAGCCACTGGAGCAGCCGGA
GAATGGGTACACCTACAAGGCCACCTGGTTCATGCAGTTCCGGGCGGTCCTGTGGCGATCCTGGCTGTCG
GTGCTCAAGGAACCACTCCTCGTAAAAGTGCGACTTATTCAGACAACGGTGAGTGGTTCCAGTGGAAACA
AATGATATAACGCTTACAATTCTTGGAAACAAATTCGCTAGATTTTAGATAGAATTGCCTGATTCCACAC
CCTTCTTAGTTTTTTTCAATGAGATGTATAGTTTATAGTTTTGCAGAAGATAAATAAATTTCATTTAACT
CGCGAATATTAATGAGATGCGAGTAACATTTTAATTTGCAGATGGTTGCCATCTTGATTGGCCTCATCTT
TTTGGGCCAACAACTCACGCAAGTGGGTGTGATGAATATCAACGGAGCCATCTTCCTCTTCCTGACCAAC
ATGACCTTTCAAAACGTCTTTGCCACGATAAATGTAAGTCATGTTTAGAATACATTTGCATTTCAATAAT
TTACTAACTTTCTAATGAATCGATTCGATTTAGGTGTTCACCTCAGAGCTGCCAGTTTTTATGAGGGAGG
CCCGAAGTCGACTTTATCGCTGTGACACATACTTTCTGGGCAAAACGATTGCCGAATTGCCGCTTTTTCT
CACAGTGCCACTGGTCTTCACGGCGATTGCCTATCCGATGATCGGACTGCGGGCCGGAGTGCTGCACTTC
TTCAACTGCCTGGCGCTGGTCACTCTGGTGGCCAATGTGTCAACGTCCTTCGGATATCTAATATCCTGCG
CCAGCTCCTCGACCTCGATGGCGCTGTCTGTGGGTCCGCCGGTTATCATACCATTCCTGCTCTTTGGCGG
CTTCTTCTTGAACTCGGGCTCGGTGCCAGTATACCTCAAATGGTTGTCGTACCTCTCATGGTTCCGTTAC
GCCAACGAGGGTCTGCTGATTAACCAATGGGCGGACGTGGAGCCGGGCGAAATTAGCTGCACATCGTCGA
ACACCACGTGCCCCAGTTCGGGCAAGGTCATCCTGGAGACGCTTAACTTCTCCGCCGCCGATCTGCCGCT
GGACTACGTGGGTCTGGCCATTCTCATCGTGAGCTTCCGGGTGCTCGCATATCTGGCTCTAAGACTTCGG
GCCCGACGCAAGGAGTAGCCGACATATATCCGAAATAACTGCTTGTTTTTTTTTTTTACCATTATTACCA
TCGTGTTTACTGTTTATTGCCCCCTCAAAAAGCTAATGTAATTATATTTGTGCCAATAAAAACAAGATAT
GACCTATAGAATACAAGTATTTCCCCTTCGAACATCCCCACAAGTAGACTTTGGATTTGTCTTCTAACCA
AAAGACTTACACACCTGCATACCTTACATCAAAAACTCGTTTATCGCTACATAAAACACCGGGATATATT
TTTTATATACATACTTTTCAAATCGCGCGCCCTCTTCATAATTCACCTCCACCACACCACGTTTCGTAGT
TGCTCTTTCGCTGTCTCCCACCCGCTCTCCGCAACACATTCACCTTTTGTTCGACGACCTTGGAGCGACT
GTCGTTAGTTCCGCGCGATTCGGTTCGCTCAAATGGTTCCGAGTGGTTCATTTCGTCTCAATAGAAATTA
GTAATAAATATTTGTATGTACAATTTATTTGCTCCAATATATTTGTATATATTTCCCTCACAGCTATATT
TATTCTAATTTAATATTATGACTTTTTAAGGTAATTTTTTGTGACCTGTTCGGAGTGATTAGCGTTACAA
TTTGAACTGAAAGTGACATCCAGTGTTTGTTCCTTGTGTAGATGCATCTCAAAAAAATGGTGGGCATAAT
AGTGTTGTTTATATATATCAAAAATAACAACTATAATAATAAGAATACATTTAATTTAGAAAATGCTTGG
ATTTCACTGGAACTAGGGCGCGCCTCCGGAACATAATGGTGCAGGGCGCTGACTTCCGCGTTTCCAGACT
TTACGAAACACGGAAACCGAAGACCATTCATGTTGTTGCTCAGGTCGCAGACGTTTTGCAGCAGCAGTCG
CTTCACGTTCGCTCGCGTATCGGTGATTCATTCTGCTAACCAGTAAGGCAACCCCGCCAGCCTAGCCGGG
TCCTCAACGACAGGAGCACGATCATGCGCACCCGTGGCCAGGGCCGCAAGCTTGCATGCCTGCAGGTCGG
AGTACTGTCCTCCGAGCGGAGTACTGTCCTCCGAGCGGAGTACTGTCCTCCGAGCGGAGTACTGTCCTCC
GAGCGGAGTACTGTCCTCCGAGCGGAGACTCTAGCCCTAGGGCATGCCTGCAGGTCGGAGTACTGTCCTC
CGAGCGGAGTACTGTCCTCCGAGCGGAGTACTGTCCTCCGAGCGGAGTACTGTCCTCCGAGCGGAGTACT
GTCCTCCGAGCGGAGACTCTAGCGCTAGCGACGTCGAGCGCCGGAGTATAAATAGAGGCGCTTCGTCTAC
GGAGCGACAATTCAATTCAAACAAGCAAAGTGAACACGTCGCTAAGCGAAAGCTAAGCAAATAAACAAGC
GCAGCTGAACAAGCTAAACAATCTGCAGTAAAGTGCAAGTTAAAGTGAATCAATTAAAAGTAACCAGCAA
CCAAGTAAATCAACTGCAACTACTGAAATCTGCCAAGAAGTAATTATTGAATACAAGAAGAGAACTCTGA
ATAGATCTGAAGTTCCTATACTTTCTAGAGAATAGGAACTTCTAACGTAAGCTAGCTAGAGGATCTTTGT
GAAGGAACCTTACTTCTGTGGTGTGACATAATTGGACAAACTACCTACAGAGATTTAAAGCTCTAAGGTA
AATATAAAATTTTTAAGTGTATAATGTGTTAAACTACTGATTCTAATTGTTTGTGTATTTTAGATTCCAA
CCTATGGAACTGATGAATGGGAGCAGTGGTGGAATGCCTTTAATGAGGAAAACCTGTTTTGCTCAGAAGA
AATGCCATCTAGTGATGATGAGGCTACTGCTGACTCTCAACATTCTACTCCTCCAAAAAAGAAGAGAAAG
GTAGAAGACCCCAAGGACTTTCCTTCAGAATTGCTAAGTTTTTTGAGTCATGCTGTGTTTAGTAATAGAA
CTCTTGCTTGCTTTGCTATTTACACCACAAAGGAAAAAGCTGCACTGCTATACAAGAAAATTATGGAAAA
ATATTTGATGTATAGTGCCTTGACTAGAGATCATAATCAGCCATACCACATTTGTAGAGGTTTTACTTGC
TTTAAAAAACCTCCCACACCTCCCCCTGAACCTGAAACATAAAATGAATGCAATTGTTGTTGTTAACTTG
TTTATTGCAGCTTATAATGGTTACAAATAAAGCAATAGCATCACAAATTTCACAAATAAAGCATTTTTTT
CACTGCATTCTAGTTGTGGTTTGTCCAAACTCATCAATGTATCTTATCATGTCTGGATCGATCTGGCCGG
GAAGTTCCTATACTTTCTAGAGAATAGGAACTTCCTCGAGAATCAAAATGGGCAACAAATGCTGCAGCAA
GCGACAGGATCAGGAACTGGCACTGGCCTATCCCACTGGGGGCTACAAGAAATCCGACTACACCTTTGGC
CAGACGCACATCAACAGCAGCGGCGGCGGCAACATGGGCGGCGTTCTTGGCCAGAAGCATAACAACGGTG
GCTCGCTGGACTCGCGCTACACGCCCGATCCCAATCATCGGGGTCCGTTGAAAATCGGCGGAAAGGGCGG
CGTTGACATCATCAGACCACGCGGATCCATGGGAAAACCTATACCGAACCCCCTCCTTGGACTTGATAGT
ACTCAGCAGCAGGGTAAGCCCATTCCAAACCCACTTCTCGGTCTGGATAGCACACAGCAACAAGGTAAGC
CTATCCCTAACCCTCTGTTGGGCCTGGACTCCACGGGCCAAGGTGTGAGTAAGGGCGAAGAACTGTTTAC
CGGCGTGGTCCCAATTCTGGTTGAGCTCGACGGTGACGTTAACGGACACAAGTTTAGTGTGCGCGGAGAA
GGAGAGGGAGATGCCACCAACGGAAAATTGACGCTGAAGTTTATATGCACCACGGGAAAGCTGCCGGTGC
CGTGGCCGACCTTGGTTACAACCCTGGGTGGCGGAGTCCAGTGTTTCAGCCGTTACCCAGACCACATGAA
GCAGCATGACTTCTTTAAGAGTGCTATGCCGGAGGGATACGTGCAGGAACGGACGATCAGTTTCAAAGAT
GACGGTACTTACAAGACGCGAGCCGAGGTGAAGTTCGAGGGAGACACCTTGGTGAACAGGATAGAACTTA
AGGGAATTGATTTCAAGGAAGACGGTAATATTCTGGGTCACAAGCTGGAATACAACTTTAACAGCCATAA
CGTCTACATTACTGCCGACAAGCAGAAGAACGGCATAAAGGCGAATTTCAAAATTCGGCACAACGTGGAA
GGTGGTGGCAAGCCGATCCCGAATCCCCTGCTGGGCTTGGATAGCACGCAGCAACAGGGAAAGCCCATCC
CTAACCCCTTGCTGGGACTCGACAGCACCGGAGGCCAGCAAGGCGGTGGCAAACCGATACCCAATCCCCT
GCTCGGCCTGGATAGCACCCAGCAGCAAGGCAAGCCAATCCCCAACCCTCTGCTGGGCCTCGACTCGACA
GGTGGCGATGGAAGTGTTCAACTGGCGGACCACTATCAGCAGAATACGCCGATCGGAGATGGCCCCGTGC
TGTTGCCGGATAATCACTATCTGTCGACTCAGAGCGTTCTGAGTAAGGACCCAAACGAAAAACGAGATCA
CATGGTGTTGTTGGAGTTCGTGACCGCCGCCGGCATTACGTTGGGAATGGACGAGCTGTACAAGGGCCAA
GGAGGCAAGCCCATACCAAATCCCTTGCTGGGCCTCGACAGCACTCAGCAACAAGGAAAGCCAATACCAA
ATCCACTGTTGGGCCTCGACAGTACGCAACAGCAGGGCAAGCCCATCCCGAACCCGTTGCTGGGACTGGA
TAGTACCTAATCTAGAGGATCTTTGTGAAGGAACCTTACTTCTGTGGTGTGACATAATTGGACAAACTAC
CTACAGAGATTTAAAGCTCTAAGGTAAATATAAAATTTTTAAGTGTATAATGTGTTAAACTACTGATTCT
AATTGTTTGTGTATTTTAGATTCCAACCTATGGAACTGATGAATGGGAGCAGTGGTGGAATGCCTTTAAT
GAGGAAAACCTGTTTTGCTCAGAAGAAATGCCATCTAGTGATGATGAGGCTACTGCTGACTCTCAACATT
CTACTCCTCCAAAAAAGAAGAGAAAGGTAGAAGACCCCAAGGACTTTCCTTCAGAATTGCTAAGTTTTTT
GAGTCATGCTGTGTTTAGTAATAGAACTCTTGCTTGCTTTGCTATTTACACCACAAAGGAAAAAGCTGCA
CTGCTATACAAGAAAATTATGGAAAAATATTTGATGTATAGTGCCTTGACTAGAGATCATAATCAGCCAT
ACCACATTTGTAGAGGTTTTACTTGCTTTAAAAAACCTCCCACACCTCCCCCTGAACCTGAAACATAAAA
TGAATGCAATTGTTGTTGTTAACTTGTTTATTGCAGCTTATAATGGTTACAAATAAAGCAATAGCATCAC
AAATTTCACAAATAAAGCATTTTTTTCACTGCATTCTAGTTGTGGTTTGTCCAAACTCATCAATGTATCT
TATCATGTCTGGATCGATCTGGCCGGCCGTTTAAACGAATTCTTGAAGACGAAAGGGCCTCGTGATACGC
CTATTTTTATAGGTTAATGTCATGATAATAATGGTTTCTTA
