>Addgene plasmid #63168 | pJFRC206-10XUAS-FRT>STOP>FRT-myr::smGFP-V5 | addgene partial sequence | sequence record 112567 | pCasper-hs 5'-GCAACTACTGAAATCTGCCAAG-3'
TAGATCTGAAGTTCCTATACTTTCTAGAGAATAGGAACTTCTAACGTAAGCTAGCTAGAGGATCTTTGTG
AAGGAACCTTACTTCTGTGGTGTGACATAATTGGACAAACTACCTACAGAGATTTAAAGCTCTAAGGTAA
ATATAAAATTTTTAAGTGTATAATGTGTTAAACTACTGATTCTAATTGTTTGTGTATTTTAGATTCCAAC
CTATGGAACTGATGAATGGGAGCAGTGGTGGAATGCCTTTAATGAGGAAAACCTGTTTTGCTCAGAAGAA
ATGCCATCTAGTGATGATGAGGCTACTGCTGACTCTCAACATTCTACTCCTCCAAAAAAGAAGAGAAAGG
TAGAAGACCCCAAGGACTTTCCTTCAGAATTGCTAAGTTTTTTGAGTCATGCTGTGTTTAGTAATAGAAC
TCTTGCTTGCTTTGCTATTTACACCACAAAGGAAAAAGCTGCACTGCTATACAAGAAAATTATGGAAAAA
TATTTGATGTATAGTGCCTTGACTAGAGATCATAATCAGCCATACCACATTTGTAGAGGTTTTACTTGCT
TTAAAAAACCTCCCACACCTCCCCCTGAACCTGAAACATAAAATGAATGCAATTGTTGTTGTTAACTTGT
TTATTGCAGCTTATAATGGTTACAAATAAAGCAATAGCATCACAAATTTCACAAATAAAGCATTTTTTTC
ACTGCATTCTAGTTGTGGTTTGTCCAAACTCATCAATGTATCTTATCATGTCTGGATCGATCTGGCCGGG
AAGTTCCTATACTTTCTAGAGAATAGGAACTTCCTCGAGAATCAAAATGGGCAACAAATGCTGCAGCAAG
CGACAGGATCAGGAACTGGCACTGGCCTATCCCACTGGGGGCTACAAGAAATCCGACTACACCTTTGGCC
AGACGCACATCAACAGCAGCGGCGGCGGCACTGGCG
