>Addgene plasmid #63168 | pJFRC206-10XUAS-FRT>STOP>FRT-myr::smGFP-V5 | addgene partial sequence | sequence record 112570 | 3primeUP 5'-GGCGTATCACGAGGCCC-3'
TACGGCCGGCCAGATCGATCCAGACATGATAAGATACATTGATGAGTTTGGACAAACCACAACTAGAATG
CAGTGAAAAAAATGCTTTATTTGTGAAATTTGTGATGCTATTGCTTTATTTGTAACCATTATAAGCTGCA
ATAAACAAGTTAACAACAACAATTGCATTCATTTTATGTTTCAGGTTCAGGGGGAGGTGTGGGAGGTTTT
TTAAAGCAAGTAAAACCTCTACAAATGTGGTATGGCTGATTATGATCTCTAGTCAAGGCACTATACATCA
AATATTTTTCCATAATTTTCTTGTATAGCAGTGCAGCTTTTTCCTTTGTGGTGTAAATAGCAAAGCAAGC
AAGAGTTCTATTACTAAACACAGCATGACTCAAAAAACTTAGCAATTCTGAAGGAAAGTCCTTGGGGTCT
TCTACCTTTCTCTTCTTTTTTGGAGGAGTAGAATGTTGAGAGTCAGCAGTAGCCTCATCATCACTAGATG
GCATTTCTTCTGAGCAAAACAGGTTTTCCTCATTAAAGGCATTCCACCACTGCTCCCATTCATCAGTTCC
ATAGGTTGGAATCTAAAATACACAAACAATTAGAATCAGTAGTTTAACACATTATACACTTAAAAATTTT
ATATTTACCTTAGAGCTTTAAATCTCTGTAGGTAGTTTGTCCAATTATGTCACACCACAGAAGTAAGGTT
CCTTCACAAAGATCCTCTAGATTAGGTACTATCCAGTCCCAGCAACGGGTTCGGGATGGGCTTGCCCTGC
TGTTGCGTACTGTCGAGGCCCAACAGTGGATTTGGTATTGGCTTTCCTTGTTGCTGAGTGCTGTCGAGGC
CCAGCAAGGGATTTGGTATGGGCTTGCC
