>Addgene plasmid #63168 | pJFRC206-10XUAS-FRT>STOP>FRT-myr::smGFP-V5 | addgene partial sequence | sequence record 117274 | smGFP-F 5'-AGGATCAGGAACTGGCACTG-3'
TTTCTTGGCCAGAAGCATAACAACGGTGGCTCGCTGGACTCGCGCTACACGCCCGATCCCAATCATCGGG
GTCCGTTGAAAATCGGCGGAAAGGGCGGCGTTGACATCATCAGACCACGCGGATCCATGGGAAAACCTAT
ACCGAACCCCCTCCTTGGACTTGATAGTACTCAGCAGCAGGGTAAGCCCATTCCAAACCCACTTCTCGGT
CTGGATAGCACACAGCAACAAGGTAAGCCTATCCCTAACCCTCTGTTGGGCCTGGACTCCACGGGCCAAG
GTGTGAGTAAGGGCGAAGAACTGTTTACCGGCGTGGTCCCAATTCTGGTTGAGCTCGACGGTGACGTTAA
CGGACACAAGTTTAGTGTGCGCGGAGAAGGAGAGGGAGATGCCACCAACGGAAAATTGACGCTGAAGTTT
ATATGCACCACGGGAAAGCTGCCGGTGCCGTGGCCGACCTTGGTTACAACCCTGGGTGGCGGAGTCCAGT
GTTTCAGCCGTTACCCAGACCACATGAAGCAGCATGACTTCTTTAAGAGTGCTATGCCGGAGGGATACGT
GCAGGAACGGACGATCAGTTTCAAAGATGACGGTACTTACAAGACGCGAGCCGAGGTGAAGTTCGAGGGA
GACACCTTGGTGAACAGGATAGAACTTAAGGGAATTGATTTCAAGGAAGACGGTAATATTCTGGGGTCA
